>Addgene plasmid #131823 | p5xUAS-Flag-NPM1c | addgene full sequence | sequence record 263820 | Addgene NGS Result
CCAAGTTGACCAGTGCCGTTCCGGTGCTCACCGCGCGCGACGTCGCCGGAGCGGTCGAGTTCTGGACCGA
CCGGCTCGGGTTCTCCCGGGACTTCGTGGAGGACGACTTCGCCGGTGTGGTCCGGGACGACGTGACCCTG
TTCATCAGCGCGGTCCAGGACCAGGTGGTGCCGGACAACACCCTGGCCTGGGTGTGGGTGCGCGGCCTGG
ACGAGCTGTACGCCGAGTGGTCGGAGGTCGTGTCCACGAACTTCCGGGACGCCTCCGGGCCGGCCATGAC
CGAGATCGGCGAGCAGCCGTGGGGGCGGGAGTTCGCCCTGCGCGACCCGGCCGGCAACTGCGTGCACTTC
GTGGCCGAGGAGCAGGACTGACACGTGCTACGAGATTTCGATTCCACCGCCGCCTTCTATGAAAGGTTGG
GCTTCGGAATCGTTTTCCGGGACGCCGGCTGGATGATCCTCCAGCGCGGGGATCTCATGCTGGAGTTCTT
CGCCCACCCCAACTTGTTTATTGCAGCTTATAATGGTTACAAATAAAGCAATAGCATCACAAATTTCACA
AATAAAGCATTTTTTTCACTGCATTCTAGTTGTGGTTTGTCCAAACTCATCAATGTATCTTATCATGTCT
GTATACCGTCGACCTCTAGCTAGAGCTTGGCGTAATCATGGTCATAGCTGTTTCCTGTGTGAAATTGTTA
TCCGCTCACAATTCCACACAACATACGAGCCGGAAGCATAAAGTGTAAAGCCTGGGGTGCCTAATGAGTG
AGCTAACTCACATTAATTGCGTTGCGCTCACTGCCCGCTTTCCAGTCGGGAAACCTGTCGTGCCAGCTGC
ATTAATGAATCGGCCAACGCGCGGGGAGAGGCGGTTTGCGTATTGGGCGCTCTTCCGCTTCCTCGCTCAC
TGACTCGCTGCGCTCGGTCGTTCGGCTGCGGCGAGCGGTATCAGCTCACTCAAAGGCGGTAATACGGTTA
TCCACAGAATCAGGGGATAACGCAGGAAAGAACATGTGAGCAAAAGGCCAGCAAAAGGCCAGGAACCGTA
AAAAGGCCGCGTTGCTGGCGTTTTTCCATAGGCTCCGCCCCCCTGACGAGCATCACAAAAATCGACGCTC
AAGTCAGAGGTGGCGAAACCCGACAGGACTATAAAGATACCAGGCGTTTCCCCCTGGAAGCTCCCTCGTG
CGCTCTCCTGTTCCGACCCTGCCGCTTACCGGATACCTGTCCGCCTTTCTCCCTTCGGGAAGCGTGGCGC
TTTCTCATAGCTCACGCTGTAGGTATCTCAGTTCGGTGTAGGTCGTTCGCTCCAAGCTGGGCTGTGTGCA
CGAACCCCCCGTTCAGCCCGACCGCTGCGCCTTATCCGGTAACTATCGTCTTGAGTCCAACCCGGTAAGA
CACGACTTATCGCCACTGGCAGCAGCCACTGGTAACAGGATTAGCAGAGCGAGGTATGTAGGCGGTGCTA
CAGAGTTCTTGAAGTGGTGGCCTAACTACGGCTACACTAGAAGAACAGTATTTGGTATCTGCGCTCTGCT
GAAGCCAGTTACCTTCGGAAAAAGAGTTGGTAGCTCTTGATCCGGCAAACAAACCACCGCTGGTAGCGGT
GGTTTTTTTGTTTGCAAGCAGCAGATTACGCGCAGAAAAAAAGGATCTCAAGAAGATCCTTTGATCTTTT
CTACGGGGTCTGACGCTCAGTGGAACGAAAACTCACGTTAAGGGATTTTGGTCATGAGATTATCAAAAAG
GATCTTCACCTAGATCCTTTTAAATTAAAAATGAAGTTTTAAATCAATCTAAAGTATATATGAGTAAACT
TGGTCTGACAGTTACCAATGCTTAATCAGTGAGGCACCTATCTCAGCGATCTGTCTATTTCGTTCATCCA
TAGTTGCCTGACTCCCCGTCGTGTAGATAACTACGATACGGGAGGGCTTACCATCTGGCCCCAGTGCTGC
AATGATACCGCGAGACCCACGCTCACCGGCTCCAGATTTATCAGCAATAAACCAGCCAGCCGGAAGGGCC
GAGCGCAGAAGTGGTCCTGCAACTTTATCCGCCTCCATCCAGTCTATTAATTGTTGCCGGGAAGCTAGAG
TAAGTAGTTCGCCAGTTAATAGTTTGCGCAACGTTGTTGCCATTGCTACAGGCATCGTGGTGTCACGCTC
GTCGTTTGGTATGGCTTCATTCAGCTCCGGTTCCCAACGATCAAGGCGAGTTACATGATCCCCCATGTTG
TGCAAAAAAGCGGTTAGCTCCTTCGGTCCTCCGATCGTTGTCAGAAGTAAGTTGGCCGCAGTGTTATCAC
TCATGGTTATGGCAGCACTGCATAATTCTCTTACTGTCATGCCATCCGTAAGATGCTTTTCTGTGACTGG
TGAGTACTCAACCAAGTCATTCTGAGAATAGTGTATGCGGCGACCGAGTTGCTCTTGCCCGGCGTCAATA
CGGGATAATACCGCGCCACATAGCAGAACTTTAAAAGTGCTCATCATTGGAAAACGTTCTTCGGGGCGAA
AACTCTCAAGGATCTTACCGCTGTTGAGATCCAGTTCGATGTAACCCACTCGTGCACCCAACTGATCTTC
AGCATCTTTTACTTTCACCAGCGTTTCTGGGTGAGCAAAAACAGGAAGGCAAAATGCCGCAAAAAAGGGA
ATAAGGGCGACACGGAAATGTTGAATACTCATACTCTTCCTTTTTCAATATTATTGAAGCATTTATCAGG
GTTATTGTCTCATGAGCGGATACATATTTGAATGTATTTAGAAAAATAAACAAATAGGGGTTCCGCGCAC
ATTTCCCCGAAAAGTGCCACCTGACGTCGACGGATCGGGAGATCTCCCGATCCCCTATGGTGCACTCTCA
GTACAATCTGCTCTGATGCCGCATAGTTAAGCCAGTATCTGCTCCCTGCTTGTGTGTTGGAGGTCGCTGA
GTAGTGCGCGAGCAAAATTTAAGCTACAACAAGGCAAGGCTTGACCGACAATTGCATGAAGAATCTGCTT
AGGGTTAGGCGTTTTGCGCTGCTTCGCGATGTACGGGCCAGATATACGCGTTGACATTGATTATTGACTA
GTTATTAATAGTAATCAATTACGGGGTCATTAGTTCATAGCCCATATATGGAGTTCCGCGTTACATAACT
TACGGTAAATGGCCCGCCTGGCTGACCGCCCAACGACCCCCGCCCATTGACGTCAATAATGACGTATGTT
CCCATAGTAACGCCAATAGGGACTTTCCATTGACGTCAATGGGTGGAGTATTTACGGTAAACTGCCCACT
TGGCAGTACATCAAGTGTATCATATGCCAAGTACGCCCCCTATTGACGTCAATGACGGTAAATGGCCCGC
CTGGCATTATGCCCAGTACATGACCTTATGGGACTTTCCTACTTGGCAGTACATCTACGTATTAGTCATC
GCTATTACCATGGTGATGCGGTTTTGGCAGTACATCAATGGGCGTGGATAGCGGTTTGACTCACGGGGAT
TTCCAAGTCTCCACCCCATTGACGTCAATGGGAGTTTGTTTTGGCACCAAAATCAACGGGACTTTCCAAA
ATGTCGTAACAACTCCGCCCCATTGACGCAAATGGGCGGTAGGCGTGTACGGTGGGAGGTCTATATAAGC
AGCGCGTTTTGCCTGTACTGGGTCTCTCTGGTTAGACCAGATCTGAGCCTGGGAGCTCTCTGGCTAACTA
GGGAACCCACTGCTTAAGCCTCAATAAAGCTTGCCTTGAGTGCTTCAAGTAGTGTGTGCCCGTCTGTTGT
GTGACTCTGGTAACTAGAGATCCCTCAGACCCTTTTAGTCAGTGTGGAAAATCTCTAGCAGTGGCGCCCG
AACAGGGACTTGAAAGCGAAAGGGAAACCAGAGGAGCTCTCTCGACGCAGGACTCGGCTTGCTGAAGCGC
GCACGGCAAGAGGCGAGGGGCGGCGACTGGTGAGTACGCCAAAAATTTTGACTAGCGGAGGCTAGAAGGA
GAGAGATGGGTGCGAGAGCGTCAGTATTAAGCGGGGGAGAATTAGATCGCGATGGGAAAAAATTCGGTTA
AGGCCAGGGGGAAAGAAAAAATATAAATTAAAACATATAGTATGGGCAAGCAGGGAGCTAGAACGATTCG
CAGTTAATCCTGGCCTGTTAGAAACATCAGAAGGCTGTAGACAAATACTGGGACAGCTACAACCATCCCT
TCAGACAGGATCAGAAGAACTTAGATCATTATATAATACAGTAGCAACCCTCTATTGTGTGCATCAAAGG
ATAGAGATAAAAGACACCAAGGAAGCTTTAGACAAGATAGAGGAAGAGCAAAACAAAAGTAAGACCACCG
CACAGCAAGCGGCCGCTGATCTTCAGACCTGGAGGAGGAGATATGAGGGACAATTGGAGAAGTGAATTAT
ATAAATATAAAGTAGTAAAAATTGAACCATTAGGAGTAGCACCCACCAAGGCAAAGAGAAGAGTGGTGCA
GAGAGAAAAAAGAGCAGTGGGAATAGGAGCTTTGTTCCTTGGGTTCTTGGGAGCAGCAGGAAGCACTATG
GGCGCAGCGTCAATGACGCTGACGGTACAGGCCAGACAATTATTGTCTGGTATAGTGCAGCAGCAGAACA
ATTTGCTGAGGGCTATTGAGGCGCAACAGCATCTGTTGCAACTCACAGTCTGGGGCATCAAGCAGCTCCA
GGCAAGAATCCTGGCTGTGGAAAGATACCTAAAGGATCAACAGCTCCTGGGGATTTGGGGTTGCTCTGGA
AAACTCATTTGCACCACTGCTGTGCCTTGGAATGCTAGTTGGAGTAATAAATCTCTGGAACAGATTTGGA
ATCACACGACCTGGATGGAGTGGGACAGAGAAATTAACAATTACACAAGCTTAATACACTCCTTAATTGA
AGAATCGCAAAACCAGCAAGAAAAGAATGAACAAGAATTATTGGAATTAGATAAATGGGCAAGTTTGTGG
AATTGGTTTAACATAACAAATTGGCTGTGGTATATAAAATTATTCATAATGATAGTAGGAGGCTTGGTAG
GTTTAAGAATAGTTTTTGCTGTACTTTCTATAGTGAATAGAGTTAGGCAGGGATATTCACCATTATCGTT
TCAGACCCACCTCCCAACCCCGAGGGGACCCGACAGGCCCGAAGGAATAGAAGAAGAAGGTGGAGAGAGA
GACAGAGACAGATCCATTCGATTAGTGAACGGATCGGCACTGCGTGCGCCAATTCTGCAGACAAATGGCA
GTATTCATCCACAATTTTAAAAGAAAAGGGGGGATTGGGGGGTACAGTGCAGGGGAAAGAATAGTAGACA
TAATAGCAACAGACATACAAACTAAAGAATTACAAAAACAAATTACAAAAATTCAAAATTTTCGGGTTTA
TTACAGGGACAGCAGAGATCCAGTTTGGTTAATTAATAGCTTGCATGCTTGCAGGTCGGAGTACTGTCCT
CCGAGCGGAGTACTGTCCTCCGAGCGGAGTACTGTCCTCCGAGCGGAGTACTGTCCTCCGAGCGGAGTAC
TGTCCTCCGAGCGGAGACTCTAGCGGGTATATAATGAGATCCAGTTATCCATCGCAGCTTGGATACACGC
CGCCCACGTGAAGGCTGCCGACCCCGGGGGTGGACCATCCGGATCCGCCACCATGGATTACAAGGATGAC
GACGATAAGACCGGTATGGAAGATTCGATGGACATGGACATGAGCCCCCTGAGGCCCCAGAACTATCTTT
TCGGTTGTGAACTAAAGGCCGACAAAGATTATCACTTTAAGGTGGATAATGATGAAAATGAGCACCAGTT
ATCTTTAAGAACGGTCAGTTTAGGGGCTGGTGCAAAGGATGAGTTGCACATTGTTGAAGCAGAGGCAATG
AATTACGAAGGCAGTCCAATTAAAGTAACACTGGCAACTTTGAAAATGTCTGTACAGCCAACGGTTTCCC
TTGGGGGCTTTGAAATAACACCACCAGTGGTCTTAAGGTTGAAGTGTGGTTCAGGGCCAGTGCATATTAG
TGGACAGCACTTAGTAGCTGTGGAGGAAGATGCAGAGTCAGAAGATGAAGAGGAGGAGGATGTGAAACTC
TTAAGTATATCTGGAAAGCGGTCTGCCCCTGGAGGTGGTAGCAAGGTTCCACAGAAAAAAGTAAAACTTG
CTGCTGATGAAGATGATGACGATGATGATGAAGAGGATGATGATGAAGATGATGATGATGATGATTTTGA
TGATGAGGAAGCTGAAGAAAAAGCGCCAGTGAAGAAATCTATACGAGATACTCCAGCCAAAAATGCACAA
AAGTCAAATCAGAATGGAAAAGACTCAAAACCATCATCAACACCAAGATCAAAAGGACAAGAATCCTTCA
AGAAACAGGAAAAAACTCCTAAAACACCAAAAGGACCTAGTTCTGTAGAGGACATTAAAGCAAAAATGCA
AGCAAGTATAGAAAAAGGTGGTTCTCTTCCCAAAGTGGAAGCCAAATTCATCAATTATGTGAAGAATTGC
TTCCGGATGACTGACCAAGAGGCTATTCAAGATCTCTGTCTGGCAGTGGAGGAAGTCTCTTTAAGAAAAT
AGACCGGTTAGTCTAGAGATCCGCGGCCGCATCGATTCGACCCTGTGGAATGTGTGTCAGTTAGGGTGTG
GAAAGTCCCCAGGCTCCCCAGCAGGCAGAAGTATGCAAAGCATGCATCTCAATTAGTCAGCAACCAGGTG
TGGAAAGTCCCCAGGCTCCCCAGCAGGCAGAAGTATGCAAAGCATGCATCTCAATTAGTCAGCAACCATA
GTCCCGCCCCTAACTCCGCCCATCCCGCCCCTAACTCCGCCCAGTTCCGCCCATTCTCCGCCCCATGGCT
GACTAATTTTTTTTATTTATGCAGAGGCCGAGGCCGCCTCGGCCTCTGAGCTATTCCAGAAGTAGTGAGG
AGGCTTTTTTGGAGGCCTAGGCTTTTGCAAAAAGCTTACCATGACCGAGTACAAGCCCACGGTGCGCCTC
GCCACCCGCGACGACGTCCCCAGGGCCGTACGCACCCTCGCCGCCGCGTTCGCCGACTACCCCGCCACGC
GCCACACCGTCGATCCGGACCGCCACATCGAGCGGGTCACCGAGCTGCAAGAACTCTTCCTCACGCGCGT
CGGGCTCGACATCGGCAAGGTGTGGGTCGCGGACGACGGCGCCGCGGTGGCGGTCTGGACCACGCCGGAG
AGCGTCGAAGCGGGGGCGGTGTTCGCCGAGATCGGCCCGCGCATGGCCGAGTTGAGCGGTTCCCGGCTGG
CCGCGCAGCAACAGATGGAAGGCCTCCTGGCGCCGCACCGGCCCAAGGAGCCCGCGTGGTTCCTGGCCAC
CGTCGGCGTCTCGCCCGACCACCAGGGCAAGGGTCTGGGCAGCGCCGTCGTGCTCCCCGGAGTGGAGGCG
GCCGAGCGCGCCGGGGTGCCCGCCTTCCTGGAGACCTCCGCGCCCCGCAACCTCCCCTTCTACGAGCGGC
TCGGCTTCACCGTCACCGCCGACGTCGAGGTGCCCGAAGGACCGCGCACCTGGTGCATGACCCGCAAGCC
CGGTGCCTGACGCCCGCCCCACGACCCGCAGCGCCCGACCGAAAGGAGCGCACGACCCCATGCATCGATT
AGTCCAATTTGTTAAAGACAGGATAACCTCGAGGGCGCGCCGAATTCGATATCAAGCTTATCGATAATCA
ACCTCTGGATTACAAAATTTGTGAAAGATTGACTGGTATTCTTAACTATGTTGCTCCTTTTACGCTATGT
GGATACGCTGCTTTAATGCCTTTGTATCATGCTATTGCTTCCCGTATGGCTTTCATTTTCTCCTCCTTGT
ATAAATCCTGGTTGCTGTCTCTTTATGAGGAGTTGTGGCCCGTTGTCAGGCAACGTGGCGTGGTGTGCAC
TGTGTTTGCTGACGCAACCCCCACTGGTTGGGGCATTGCCACCACCTGTCAGCTCCTTTCCGGGACTTTC
GCTTTCCCCCTCCCTATTGCCACGGCGGAACTCATCGCCGCCTGCCTTGCCCGCTGCTGGACAGGGGCTC
GGCTGTTGGGCACTGACAATTCCGTGGTGTTGTCGGGGAAATCATCGTCCTTTCCTTGGCTGCTCGCCTG
TGTTGCCACCTGGATTCTGCGCGGGACGTCCTTCTGCTACGTCCCTTCGGCCCTCAATCCAGCGGACCTT
CCTTCCCGCGGCCTGCTGCCGGCTCTGCGGCCTCTTCCGCGTCTTCGCCTTCGCCCTCAGACGAGTCGGA
TCTCCCTTTGGGCCGCCTCCCCGCATCGATACCGTCGACCTCGAGACCTAGAAAAACATGGAGCAATCAC
AAGTAGCAATACAGCAGCTACCAATGCTGATTGTGCCTGGCTAGAAGCACAAGAGGAGGAGGAGGTGGGT
TTTCCAGTCACACCTCAGGTACCTTTAAGACCAATGACTTACAAGGCAGCTGTAGATCTTAGCCACTTTT
TAAAAGAAAAGGGGGGACTGGAAGGGCTAATTCACTCCCAACGAAGACAAGATATCCTTGATCTGTGGAT
CTACCACACACAAGGCTACTTCCCTGATTGGCAGAACTACACACCAGGGCCAGGGATCAGATATCCACTG
ACCTTTGGATGGTGCTACAAGCTAGTACCAGTTGAGCAAGAGAAGGTAGAAGAAGCCAATGAAGGAGAGA
ACACCCGCTTGTTACACCCTGTGAGCCTGCATGGGATGGATGACCCGGAGAGAGAAGTATTAGAGTGGAG
GTTTGACAGCCGCCTAGCATTTCATCACATGGCCCGAGAGCTGCATCCGGACTGTACTGGGTCTCTCTGG
TTAGACCAGATCTGAGCCTGGGAGCTCTCTGGCTAACTAGGGAACCCACTGCTTAAGCCTCAATAAAGCT
TGCCTTGAGTGCTTCAAGTAGTGTGTGCCCGTCTGTTGTGTGACTCTGGTAACTAGAGATCCCTCAGACC
CTTTTAGTCAGTGTGGAAAATCTCTAGCAGGGCCCGTTTAAACCCGCTGATCAGCCTCGACTGTGCCTTC
TAGTTGCCAGCCATCTGTTGTTTGCCCCTCCCCCGTGCCTTCCTTGACCCTGGAAGGTGCCACTCCCACT
GTCCTTTCCTAATAAAATGAGGAAATTGCATCGCATTGTCTGAGTAGGTGTCATTCTATTCTGGGGGGTG
GGGTGGGGCAGGACAGCAAGGGGGAGGATTGGGAAGACAATAGCAGGCATGCTGGGGATGCGGTGGGCTC
TATGGCTTCTGAGGCGGAAAGAACCAGCTGGGGCTCTAGGGGGTATCCCC
[124 nt withheld, positions 9291-9414]
C
[91 nt withheld, positions 9416-9506]
A
[49 nt withheld, positions 9508-9556]
CCTTTGACGTTGGAGTCCACGTTCTTT
[37 nt withheld, positions 9584-9620]
ACCCTATCTCGGTCTATTCTTTTGATTTATAAGGGATTTTGCCGATTTCGGCCTATTGGTTAAAAAATGA
GCTGATTTAACAAAAATTTAACGCGAATTAATTCTGTGGAATGTGTGTCAGTTAGGGTGTGGAAAGTCCC
CAGGCTCCCCAGCAGGCAGAAGTATGCAAAGCATGCATCTCAATTAGTCAGCAACCAGGTGTGGAAAGTC
CCCAGGCTCCCCAGCAGGCAGAAGTATGCAAAGCATGCATCTCAATTAGTCAGCAACCATAGTCCCGCCC
CTAACTCCGCCCATCCCGCCCCTAACTCCGCCCAGTTCCGCCCATTCTCCGCCCCATGGCTGACTAATTT
TTTTTATTTATGCAGAGGCCGAGGCCGCCTCTGCCTCTGAGCTATTCCAGAAGTAGTGAGGAGGCTTTTT
TGGAGGCCTAGGCTTTTGCAAAAAGCTCCCGGGAGCTTGTATATCCATTTTCGGATCTGATCAGCACGTG
TTGACAATTAATCATCGGCATAGTATATCGGCATAGTATAATACGACAAGGTGAGGAACTAAACCATGG
Features (pLannotate 1.2.2; 34 found; start..end, strand, type, name):
    381..506     +  CDS            ble (fragment): BLE_KLEPN - Experimental evidence at protein level: Swiss-Prot protein existence level 1. Binding protein with a strong affinity to the bleomycin family of antibiotics. Binds to CL990; an antimitotic-antibiotic compound. From Klebsiella pneumoniae.
    501..622     +  polyA_signal   SV40 poly(A) signal: SV40 polyadenylation signal
    695..711     -  protein_bind   lac operator: The lac repressor binds to the lac operator to inhibit transcription in E. coli. This inhibition can be relieved by adding lactose or isopropyl-β-D-thiogalactopyranoside (IPTG). lac repressor encoded by lacI
    719..749     -  promoter       lac promoter: promoter for the E. coli lac operon
    764..785     -  protein_bind   CAP binding site: CAP binding activates transcription in the presence of cAMP. E. coli catabolite activator protein
    798..890     -  CDS            lacI (fragment): lac repressor; lacI; The lac repressor binds to the lac operator to inhibit transcription in E. coli. This inhibition can be relieved by adding lactose or isopropyl-β-D-thiogalactopyranoside (IPTG).
   1073..1661    -  rep_origin     ori: high-copy-number ColE1/pMB1/pBR322/pUC origin of replication
   1832..2692    -  CDS            AmpR: β-lactamase; bla; confers resistance to ampicillin, carbenicillin, and related antibiotics
   2693..2797    -  promoter       AmpR promoter: bla
   2856..2908    -  misc_feature   bom (fragment): basis of mobility region from pBR322
   3063..3442    +  enhancer       CMV enhancer: human cytomegalovirus immediate early enhancer
   3443..3642    +  promoter       CMV promoter: human cytomegalovirus (CMV) immediate early promoter
   3660..3840    +  LTR            5' LTR (truncated): truncated 5' long terminal repeat (LTR) from HIV-1
   3887..4012    +  misc_feature   HIV-1 Ψ: packaging signal of human immunodeficiency virus type 1
   3996..4359    +  CDS            HIV-1 gag (fragment): gag protein from human immunodeficiency virus 1; gag
   4505..4738    +  misc_feature   RRE: The Rev response element (RRE) of HIV-1 allows for Rev-dependent mRNA export from the nucleus to the cytoplasm.
   5115..5215    +  CDS            Rev (fragment): human immunodeficiency virus 1 (HIV-1) Rev protein; rev; enhances nuclear export of unspliced and incompletely spliced viral mRNAs
   5265..5382    +  misc_feature   cPPT/CTS: central polypurine tract and central termination sequence of HIV-1
   5447..5541    +  protein_bind   5X UAS: five tandem copies of the "ScaI site" 17-mer CGGAGTACTGTCCTCCG, an upstream activating sequence (UAS) that efficiently binds yeast Gal4 (Webster et al., 1988; Pfeiffer et al., 2010) GAL4
   5580..5640    +  misc_feature   pol region (fragment): Moloney murine leukemia virus (MMLV) pol region containing the splice acceptor site
   5656..5680    +  CDS            3xFLAG (fragment): three tandem FLAG® epitope tags
   5686..6546    +  CDS            NPM1: NPM_HUMAN - Also known as NPM. Experimental evidence at protein level: Swiss-Prot protein existence level 1. Involved in diverse cellular processes such as ribosome biogenesis, centrosome duplication, protein chaperoning, histone assembly, cell proliferation, and regulation of tumor suppressors p53/TP53 and ARF. Binds ribosome presumably to drive ribosome nuclear export. Associated with nucleolar ribonucleoprotein structures and bind single-stranded nucleic acids. Acts as a chaperonin for the core histones H3, H2B and H4. Stimulates APEX1 endonuclease activity on apurinic/apyrimidinic (AP) dou
   6632..6961    +  promoter       SV40 promoter: SV40 enhancer and early promoter
   6971..7570    +  CDS            PuroR: puromycin N-acetyltransferase; pac from Streptomyces alboniger; confers resistance to puromycin
   7672..7696    +  misc_feature   MCS (fragment): pBluescript multiple cloning site
   7696..8284    +  misc_feature   WPRE: woodchuck hepatitis virus posttranscriptional regulatory element
   8221..8802    +  CDS            nef (fragment): NEF_HV1H2 - Experimental evidence at protein level: Swiss-Prot protein existence level 1. Extracellular Nef protein targets CD4(+) T-lymphocytes for apoptosis by interacting with CXCR4 surface receptors. From Human immunodeficiency virus type 1 group M subtype B (isolate HXB2) (HIV-1).
   8809..8989    +  LTR            5' LTR (truncated): truncated 5' long terminal repeat (LTR) from HIV-1
   9021..9245    +  polyA_signal   bGH poly(A) signal: bovine growth hormone polyadenylation signal
   9249..9270    +  promoter       SV40 promoter (fragment): SV40 enhancer and early promoter
   9291..9719    +  rep_origin     f1 ori (sequence partly withheld): f1 bacteriophage origin of replication; arrow indicates direction of (+) strand synthesis
   9733..10062   +  promoter       SV40 promoter: SV40 enhancer and early promoter
  10110..10157   +  promoter       EM7 promoter: synthetic bacterial promoter&nbsp
  10176..371     +  CDS            BleoR (across the origin): antibiotic-binding protein; Sh ble from Streptoalloteichus hindustanus; confers resistance to bleomycin, phleomycin, and Zeocin™
