[The description below was written by a language model from this plasmid's Addgene catalogue record and pLannotate feature annotations shown in this document.]
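Description:
p5xUAS-Flag-NPM1c is an HIV-1-based lentiviral transfer plasmid for 4-hydroxytamoxifen-inducible expression of human NPM1c, the cytoplasmically mislocalised nucleophosmin mutant associated with acute myeloid leukemia, in transduced mammalian cells. It is propagated in E. coli through a high-copy ColE1/pUC-type origin with ampicillin selection (AmpR). The backbone outside the viral region also carries an f1 origin and an SV40/EM7-driven BleoR cassette with an SV40 polyadenylation signal. A CMV enhancer/promoter precedes a truncated 5' LTR to drive genomic RNA production in packaging cells. It is followed by the Ψ packaging signal with a gag fragment, the RRE for Rev-dependent export and the cPPT/CTS. A WPRE, a second truncated LTR and a bGH polyadenylation signal close the viral unit.

The payload sits between the cPPT and the WPRE. Five tandem Gal4-binding UAS sites lie upstream of an N-terminally Flag-tagged NPM1 coding sequence; the annotation detects only a partial match to a 3xFLAG element, consistent with a shorter Flag tag. The minimal promoter linking the UAS array to the open reading frame is not annotated. UAS-driven transcription requires a Gal4 DNA-binding-domain activator, and the stated 4-hydroxytamoxifen dependence implies a ligand-regulated Gal4 fusion. No such activator appears in the feature table, so it is presumably supplied from a separate construct. The record does not describe it. Downstream, an SV40 promoter drives PuroR, allowing puromycin selection of transduced cells independently of induction. The feature table labels the insert simply as NPM1, and the specific C-terminal mutation defining NPM1c is not detailed. The construct is suited to switching on NPM1c in a controlled manner to study its effects, such as cytoplasmic mislocalisation of partner proteins in leukemia models.
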