Addgene plasmid #131823: p5xUAS-Flag-NPM1c
Purpose: 4-hydroxytamoxifen inducible vector expressing Flag-NPM1c (cytoplasmic mutant, human) in mammalian cells through transduction
Depositing lab: Mark Minden. Depositing organization: University Health Network. Publication: NPM1c impedes CTCF functions through cytoplasmic mislocalization in acute myeloid leukemia. Wang AJ, Han Y, Jia N, Chen P, Minden MD. Leukemia. 2020 May;34(5):1278-1290. doi: 10.1038/s41375-019-0681-8. Epub 2019 Dec 12. PubMed 31831844.
Backbone
  Vector backbone: 5xUAS 4-OHTinducible system
  Vector type: Lentiviral
Growth in bacteria
  Bacterial resistance: Ampicillin, 100 μg/mL
  Growth temperature: 37°C
  Growth strain: NEB Stable
  Copy number: High Copy
Gene/Insert
  Gene/Insert name: NPM1
  Species: H. sapiens (human)
  Entrez Gene: NPM1 (a.k.a. B23, NPM)
  Tag / fusion protein: Flag (N terminal on insert)
Terms and licenses: Academic/Nonprofit Terms; Industry Terms: Not Available to Industry
How to cite: p5xUAS-Flag-NPM1c was a gift from Mark Minden (Addgene plasmid # 131823 ; http://n2t.net/addgene:131823 ; RRID:Addgene_131823)
